>Addgene plasmid #167745 | MAC_N_ELF1 | addgene full sequence | sequence record 335404 | Addgene NGS Result
GACATTGATTATTGACTAGTTATTAATAGTAATCAATTACGGGGTCATTAGTTCATAGCCCATATATGGA
GTTCCGCGTTACATAACTTACGGTAAATGGCCCGCCTGGCTGACCGCCCAACGACCCCCGCCCATTGACG
TCAATAATGACGTATGTTCCCATAGTAACGCCAATAGGGACTTTCCATTGACGTCAATGGGTGGAGTATT
TACGGTAAACTGCCCACTTGGCAGTACATCAAGTGTATCATATGCCAAGTACGCCCCCTATTGACGTCAA
TGACGGTAAATGGCCCGCCTGGCATTATGCCCAGTACATGACCTTATGGGACTTTCCTACTTGGCAGTAC
ATCTACGTATTAGTCATCGCTATTACCATGGTGATGCGGTTTTGGCAGTACATCAATGGGCGTGGATAGC
GGTTTGACTCACGGGGATTTCCAAGTCTCCACCCCATTGACGTCAATGGGAGTTTGTTTTGGCACCAAAA
TCAACGGGACTTTCCAAAATGTCGTAACAACTCCGCCCCATTGACGCAAATGGGCGGTAGGCGTGTACGG
TGGGAGGTCTATATAAGCAGAGCTCTCCCTATCAGTGATAGAGATCTCCCTATCAGTGATAGAGATCGTC
GACGAGCTCGTTTAGTGAACCGTCAGATCGCCTGGAGACGCCATCCACGCTGTTTTGACCTCCATAGAAG
ACACCGGGACCGATCCAGCCTCCGGACTCTAGCGTTTAAACTTAAGCTTGGTACCGAGCTCGGATCCACT
AGTCCAGTGTGGTGGAATTCTGCAGATATCCAGCACAGTGGCGGCCGCTCGAGACCATGAAGGACAACAC
CGTGCCCCTGAAGCTGATCGCCCTGCTGGCCAACGGCGAGTTCCACTCTGGCGAGCAGCTGGGCGAGACA
CTGGGCATGAGCAGAGCCGCCATCAACAAGCACATCCAGACCCTGCGGGACTGGGGCGTGGACGTGTTCA
CAGTGCCCGGCAAGGGCTACAGCCTGCCCGAGCCCATCCAGCTGCTGAACGCCAAGCAGATCCTGGGCCA
GCTGGATGGCGGATCTGTGGCCGTGCTGCCCGTGATCGACAGCACCAACCAGTATCTGCTCGACCGGATC
GGCGAGCTGAAGTCCGGCGACGCCTGTATCGCCGAGTACCAGCAGGCCGGCAGAGGCGGCAGGGGCAGAA
AGTGGTTCAGCCCCTTCGGCGCCAACCTGTACCTGAGCATGTTCTGGAGACTGGAACAGGGCCCAGCCGC
CGCTATTGGCCTGAGCCTGGTCATCGGCATCGTGATGGCCGAGGTGCTGCGGAAGCTGGGCGCCGACAAA
GTGCGCGTGAAGTGGCCCAACGACCTGTATCTGCAGGACCGGAAGCTGGCCGGCATCCTGGTGGAACTGA
CCGGCAAAACAGGCGACGCCGCCCAGATCGTGATCGGCGCTGGCATCAACATGGCCATGCGGCGGGTGGA
AGAGAGCGTGGTCAACCAGGGCTGGATCACCCTGCAGGAAGCCGGCATCAACCTGGACCGGAACACCCTG
GCCGCCATGCTGATCAGAGAGCTGAGAGCCGCCCTGGAACTGTTCGAGCAGGAAGGCCTGGCCCCCTACC
TGAGCAGATGGGAGAAGCTGGACAACTTCATCAACCGGCCCGTGAAACTGATCATCGGCGACAAAGAGAT
CTTCGGCATCAGCCGGGGCATCGACAAGCAGGGGGCCCTGCTCCTGGAACAGGACGGCATCATCAAGCCC
TGGATGGGCGGCGAGATCAGCCTGCGGAGCGCCGAGAAGTACCCATACGATGTTCCTGACTATGCCGGTA
CCGAGCTCGGATCCACCATGGCTAGCTGGAGCCACCCGCAGTTCGAGAAAGGTGGAGGTTCCGGAGGTGG
ATCGGGAGGTGGATCGTGGAGCCACCCGCAGTTCGAAAAAGCGGCCGATATCACAAGTTTGTACAAAAAA
GCAGGCTCCACCATGGCTGCTGTTGTCCAACAGAACGACCTAGTATTTGAATTTGCTAGTAACGTCATGG
AGGATGAACGACAGCTTGGTGATCCAGCTATTTTTCCTGCCGTAATTGTGGAACATGTTCCTGGTGCTGA
TATTCTCAATAGTTATGCCGGTCTAGCCTGTGTGGAAGAGCCCAATGACATGATTACTGAGAGTTCACTG
GATGTTGCTGAAGAAGAAATCATAGACGATGATGATGATGACATCACCCTTACAGTTGAAGCTTCTTGTC
ATGACGGGGATGAAACAATTGAAACTATTGAGGCTGCTGAGGCACTCCTCAATATGGATTCCCCTGGCCC
TATGCTGGATGAAAAACGAATAAATAATAATATATTTAGTTCACCTGAAGATGACATGGTTGTTGCCCCA
GTCACCCATGTGTCCGTCACATTAGATGGGATTCCTGAAGTGATGGAAACACAGCAGGTGCAAGAAAAAT
ATGCAGACTCACCGGGAGCCTCATCACCAGAACAGCCTAAGAGGAAAAAAGGAAGAAAAACTAAACCACC
ACGACCAGATTCCCCAGCCACTACGCCAAATATATCTGTGAAGAAGAAAAACAAAGATGGAAAGGGAAAC
ACAATTTATCTTTGGGAGTTTTTACTGGCACTGCTCCAGGACAAGGCTACTTGTCCTAAATACATCAAGT
GGACCCAGCGAGAGAAAGGCATTTTTAAATTGGTGGATTCTAAAGCAGTGTCCAGGTTGTGGGGGAAGCA
CAAAAACAAACCTGATATGAATTATGAGACCATGGGAAGAGCACTCAGGTACTATTACCAAAGGGGTATT
CTGGCAAAAGTGGAAGGTCAGCGCTTGGTGTATCAGTTTAAAGAAATGCCAAAAGATCTTATATATATAA
ATGATGAGGATCCAAGTTCCAGCATAGAGTCTTCAGATCCATCACTATCTTCATCAGCCACTTCAAATAG
GAATCAAACCAGCCGGTCGAGAGTATCTTCAAGTCCAGGGGTAAAAGGAGGAGCCACTACAGTTCTAAAA
CCAGGGAATTCTAAAGCTGCAAAACCCAAAGATCCTGTGGAAGTTGCACAACCATCAGAAGTTTTGAGGA
CAGTGCAGCCCACGCAGTCTCCATATCCTACCCAGCTCTTCCGGACTGTTCATGTAGTACAGCCAGTACA
GGCTGTCCCAGAGGGAGAAGCAGCTAGAACCAGTACCATGCAGGATGAAACATTAAATTCTTCCGTTCAG
AGTATTAGGACTATACAGGCTCCAACCCAAGTTCCAGTGGTTGTGTCTCCTAGGAATCAGCAGTTGCATA
CAGTAACACTCCAAACAGTGCCACTCACAACAGTTATAGCCAGCACAGATCCATCAGCAGGTACTGGATC
TCAGAAGTTTATTTTACAAGCCATTCCATCATCACAGCCCATGACAGTACTGAAAGAAAATGTCATGCTG
CAGTCACAAAAGGCGGGCTCTCCTCCTTCAATTGTCTTGGGCCCTGCCCAGGTTCAGCAGGTCCTTACTA
GCAATGTTCAGACCATTTGCAATGGAACCGTCAGTGTGGCTTCCTCTCCATCCTTCAGTGCTACTGCACC
TGTGGTGACCTTTTCTCCTCGCAGTTCACAGCTGGTTGCTCACCCACCTGGCACTGTAATCACTTCAGTT
ATCAAAACTCAAGAAACAAAAACTCTTACACAGGAAGTAGAGAAAAAGGAATCTGAAGATCATTTGAAAG
AGAACACTGAGAAAACGGAGCAGCAGCCACAGCCTTATGTGATGGTAGTGTCCAGTTCCAATGGATTTAC
TTCTCAGGTAGCTATGAAACAAAACGAACTGCTGGAACCCAACTCTTTTTTGGACCCAGCTTTCTTGTAC
AAAGTGGTGACGTAAGCTAGGGGCCCGTTTAAACCCGCTGATCAGCCTCGACTGTGCCTTCTAGTTGCCA
GCCATCTGTTGTTTGCCCCTCCCCCGTGCCTTCCTTGACCCTGGAAGGTGCCACTCCCACTGTCCTTTCC
TAATAAAATGAGGAAATTGCATCGCATTGTCTGAGTAGGTGTCATTCTATTCTGGGGGGTGGGGTGGGGC
AGGACAGCAAGGGGGAGGATTGGGAAGACAATAGCAGGCATGCTGGGGATGCGGTGGGCTCTATGGCTTC
TGAGGCGGAAAGAACCAGCTGGGGCTCTAGGGGGTATCCCC
[124 nt withheld, positions 4172-4295]
C
[91 nt withheld, positions 4297-4387]
AGGGTGATGGTTCACGTACCTAGAAGTTCCTATTCCGAAGTTCCTATTCTCTAGAAAGTATAGGAACTTC
CTTGGCCAAAAAGCCTGAACTCACCGCGACGTCTGTCGAGAAGTTTCTGATCGAAAAGTTCGACAGCGTC
TCCGACCTGATGCAGCTCTCGGAGGGCGAAGAATCTCGTGCTTTCAGCTTCGATGTAGGAGGGCGTGGAT
ATGTCCTGCGGGTAAATAGCTGCGCCGATGGTTTCTACAAAGATCGTTATGTTTATCGGCACTTTGCATC
GGCCGCGCTCCCGATTCCGGAAGTGCTTGACATTGGGGAATTCAGCGAGAGCCTGACCTATTGCATCTCC
CGCCGTGCACAGGGTGTCACGTTGCAAGACCTGCCTGAAACCGAACTGCCCGCTGTTCTGCAGCCGGTCG
CGGAGGCCATGGATGCGATCGCTGCGGCCGATCTTAGCCAGACGAGCGGGTTCGGCCCATTCGGACCGCA
AGGAATCGGTCAATACACTACATGGCGTGATTTCATATGCGCGATTGCTGATCCCCATGTGTATCACTGG
CAAACTGTGATGGACGACACCGTCAGTGCGTCCGTCGCGCAGGCTCTCGATGAGCTGATGCTTTGGGCCG
AGGACTGCCCCGAAGTCCGGCACCTCGTGCACGCGGATTTCGGCTCCAACAATGTCCTGACGGACAATGG
CCGCATAACAGCGGTCATTGACTGGAGCGAGGCGATGTTCGGGGATTCCCAATACGAGGTCGCCAACATC
TTCTTCTGGAGGCCGTGGTTGGCTTGTATGGAGCAGCAGACGCGCTACTTCGAGCGGAGGCATCCGGAGC
TTGCAGGATCGCCGCGGCTCCGGGCGTATATGCTCCGCATTGGTCTTGACCAACTCTATCAGAGCTTGGT
TGACGGCAATTTCGATGATGCAGCTTGGGCGCAGGGTCGATGCGACGCAATCGTCCGATCCGGAGCCGGG
ACTGTCGGGCGTACACAAATCGCCCGCAGAAGCGCGGCCGTCTGGACCGATGGCTGTGTAGAAGTACTCG
CCGATAGTGGAAACCGACGCCCCAGCACTCGTCCGAGGGCAAAGGAATAGCACGTACTACGAGATTTCGA
TTCCACCGCCGCCTTCTATGAAAGGTTGGGCTTCGGAATCGTTTTCCGGGACGCCGGCTGGATGATCCTC
CAGCGCGGGGATCTCATGCTGGAGTTCTTCGCCCACCCCAACTTGTTTATTGCAGCTTATAATGGTTACA
AATAAAGCAATAGCATCACAAATTTCACAAATAAAGCATTTTTTTCACTGCATTCTAGTTGTGGTTTGTC
CAAACTCATCAATGTATCTTATCATGTCTGTATACCGTCGACCTCTAGCTAGAGCTTGGCGTAATCATGG
TCATAGCTGTTTCCTGTGTGAAATTGTTATCCGCTCACAATTCCACACAACATACGAGCCGGAAGCATAA
AGTGTAAAGCCTGGGGTGCCTAATGAGTGAGCTAACTCACATTAATTGCGTTGCGCTCACTGCCCGCTTT
CCAGTCGGGAAACCTGTCGTGCCAGCTGCATTAATGAATCGGCCAACGCGCGGGGAGAGGCGGTTTGCGT
ATTGGGCGCTCTTCCGCTTCCTCGCTCACTGACTCGCTGCGCTCGGTCGTTCGGCTGCGGCGAGCGGTAT
CAGCTCACTCAAAGGCGGTAATACGGTTATCCACAGAATCAGGGGATAACGCAGGAAAGAACATGTGAGC
AAAAGGCCAGCAAAAGGCCAGGAACCGTAAAAAGGCCGCGTTGCTGGCGTTTTTCCATAGGCTCCGCCCC
CCTGACGAGCATCACAAAAATCGACGCTCAAGTCAGAGGTGGCGAAACCCGACAGGACTATAAAGATACC
AGGCGTTTCCCCCTGGAAGCTCCCTCGTGCGCTCTCCTGTTCCGACCCTGCCGCTTACCGGATACCTGTC
CGCCTTTCTCCCTTCGGGAAGCGTGGCGCTTTCTCATAGCTCACGCTGTAGGTATCTCAGTTCGGTGTAG
GTCGTTCGCTCCAAGCTGGGCTGTGTGCACGAACCCCCCGTTCAGCCCGACCGCTGCGCCTTATCCGGTA
ACTATCGTCTTGAGTCCAACCCGGTAAGACACGACTTATCGCCACTGGCAGCAGCCACTGGTAACAGGAT
TAGCAGAGCGAGGTATGTAGGCGGTGCTACAGAGTTCTTGAAGTGGTGGCCTAACTACGGCTACACTAGA
AGAACAGTATTTGGTATCTGCGCTCTGCTGAAGCCAGTTACCTTCGGAAAAAGAGTTGGTAGCTCTTGAT
CCGGCAAACAAACCACCGCTGGTAGCGGTGGTTTTTTTGTTTGCAAGCAGCAGATTACGCGCAGAAAAAA
AGGATCTCAAGAAGATCCTTTGATCTTTTCTACGGGGTCTGACGCTCAGTGGAACGAAAACTCACGTTAA
GGGATTTTGGTCATGAGATTATCAAAAAGGATCTTCACCTAGATCCTTTTAAATTAAAAATGAAGTTTTA
AATCAATCTAAAGTATATATGAGTAAACTTGGTCTGACAGTTACCAATGCTTAATCAGTGAGGCACCTAT
CTCAGCGATCTGTCTATTTCGTTCATCCATAGTTGCCTGACTCCCCGTCGTGTAGATAACTACGATACGG
GAGGGCTTACCATCTGGCCCCAGTGCTGCAATGATACCGCGAGACCCACGCTCACCGGCTCCAGATTTAT
CAGCAATAAACCAGCCAGCCGGAAGGGCCGAGCGCAGAAGTGGTCCTGCAACTTTATCCGCCTCCATCCA
GTCTATTAATTGTTGCCGGGAAGCTAGAGTAAGTAGTTCGCCAGTTAATAGTTTGCGCAACGTTGTTGCC
ATTGCTACAGGCATCGTGGTGTCACGCTCGTCGTTTGGTATGGCTTCATTCAGCTCCGGTTCCCAACGAT
CAAGGCGAGTTACATGATCCCCCATGTTGTGCAAAAAAGCGGTTAGCTCCTTCGGTCCTCCGATCGTTGT
CAGAAGTAAGTTGGCCGCAGTGTTATCACTCATGGTTATGGCAGCACTGCATAATTCTCTTACTGTCATG
CCATCCGTAAGATGCTTTTCTGTGACTGGTGAGTACTCAACCAAGTCATTCTGAGAATAGTGTATGCGGC
GACCGAGTTGCTCTTGCCCGGCGTCAATACGGGATAATACCGCGCCACATAGCAGAACTTTAAAAGTGCT
CATCATTGGAAAACGTTCTTCGGGGCGAAAACTCTCAAGGATCTTACCGCTGTTGAGATCCAGTTCGATG
TAACCCACTCGTGCACCCAACTGATCTTCAGCATCTTTTACTTTCACCAGCGTTTCTGGGTGAGCAAAAA
CAGGAAGGCAAAATGCCGCAAAAAAGGGAATAAGGGCGACACGGAAATGTTGAATACTCATACTCTTCCT
TTTTCAATATTATTGAAGCATTTATCAGGGTTATTGTCTCATGAGCGGATACATATTTGAATGTATTTAG
AAAAATAAACAAATAGGGGTTCCGCGCACATTTCCCCGAAAAGTGCCACCTGACGTCGACGGATCGGGAG
ATCTCCCGATCCCCTATGGTGCACTCTCAGTACAATCTGCTCTGATGCCGCATAGTTAAGCCAGTATCTG
CTCCCTGCTTGTGTGTTGGAGGTCGCTGAGTAGTGCGCGAGCAAAATTTAAGCTACAACAAGGCAAGGCT
TGACCGACAATTGCATGAAGAATCTGCTTAGGGTTAGGCGTTTTGCGCTGCTTCGCGATGTACGGGCCAG
ATATACGCGTT
Features (pLannotate 1.2.2; 27 found; start..end, strand, type, name):
      1..380     +  enhancer       CMV enhancer: human cytomegalovirus immediate early enhancer
    381..584     +  promoter       CMV promoter: human cytomegalovirus (CMV) immediate early promoter
    586..605     +  promoter       PLtetO-1 promoter (fragment): modified phage lambda PL promoter with tet operator sites (Lutz and Bujard, 1997)
    607..626     +  promoter       PLtetO-1 promoter (fragment): modified phage lambda PL promoter with tet operator sites (Lutz and Bujard, 1997)
    634..667     +  promoter       TRE3GV promoter (fragment): 3rd-generation Tet-responsive promoter that can be activated by binding of Tet-On® 3G, optimized for retroviral and lentiviral vectors
    827..1789    +  CDS            birA: BIRA_ECOLI - Also known as bioR, dhbB. Experimental evidence at protein level: Swiss-Prot protein existence level 1. Acts both as a biotin--[acetyl-CoA-carboxylase] ligase and a biotin-operon repressor. In the presence of ATP, BirA activates biotin to form the BirA-biotinyl-5'-adenylate (BirA-bio-5'-AMP or holoBirA) complex. HoloBirA can either transfer the biotinyl moiety to the biotin carboxyl carrier protein (BCCP) subunit of acetyl-CoA carboxylase, or bind to the biotin operator site and inhibit transcription of the operon. From Escherichia coli (strain K12).
   1790..1815    +  CDS            3xHA (fragment): three tandem HA epitope tags
   1847..1866    +  CDS            Strep-Tag II (fragment): peptide that binds Strep-Tactin®, an engineered form of streptavidin
   1907..1929    +  CDS            Strep-Tag II (fragment): peptide that binds Strep-Tactin®, an engineered form of streptavidin
   1943..1967    +  protein_bind   attB1: mutant version of attB; recombination site for the Gateway® BP reaction BP Clonase™
   1973..3829    +  CDS            ELF1: ELF1_HUMAN - Experimental evidence at protein level: Swiss-Prot protein existence level 1. Transcription factor that activates the LYN and BLK promoters. Appears to be required for the T-cell-receptor-mediated trans activation of HIV-2 gene expression. Binds specifically to two purine-rich motifs in the HIV-2 enhancer. From Homo sapiens (Human).
   3834..3858    -  protein_bind   attB2: mutant version of attB; recombination site for the Gateway® BP reaction BP Clonase™
   3902..4126    +  polyA_signal   bGH poly(A) signal: bovine growth hormone polyadenylation signal
   4130..4151    +  promoter       SV40 promoter (fragment): SV40 enhancer and early promoter
   4172..4405    +  rep_origin     f1 ori (fragment) (sequence partly withheld): f1 bacteriophage origin of replication; arrow indicates direction of (+) strand synthesis
   4410..4457    +  protein_bind   FRT: FLP-mediated recombination occurs in the 8-bp core sequence TCTAGAAA (Turan and Bode, 2011). FLP recombinase from the Saccharomyces cerevisiae 2μ plasmid
   4465..5487    +  CDS            HygR: aminoglycoside phosphotransferase from E. coli; aph(4)-Ia; confers resistance to hygromycin
   5497..5622    +  CDS            ble (fragment): BLE_KLEPN - Experimental evidence at protein level: Swiss-Prot protein existence level 1. Binding protein with a strong affinity to the bleomycin family of antibiotics. Binds to CL990; an antimitotic-antibiotic compound. From Klebsiella pneumoniae.
   5617..5738    +  polyA_signal   SV40 poly(A) signal: SV40 polyadenylation signal
   5811..5827    -  protein_bind   lac operator: The lac repressor binds to the lac operator to inhibit transcription in E. coli. This inhibition can be relieved by adding lactose or isopropyl-β-D-thiogalactopyranoside (IPTG). lac repressor encoded by lacI
   5835..5865    -  promoter       lac promoter: promoter for the E. coli lac operon
   5880..5901    -  protein_bind   CAP binding site: CAP binding activates transcription in the presence of cAMP. E. coli catabolite activator protein
   5914..6006    -  CDS            lacI (fragment): lac repressor; lacI; The lac repressor binds to the lac operator to inhibit transcription in E. coli. This inhibition can be relieved by adding lactose or isopropyl-β-D-thiogalactopyranoside (IPTG).
   6189..6777    -  rep_origin     ori: high-copy-number ColE1/pMB1/pBR322/pUC origin of replication
   6948..7808    -  CDS            AmpR: β-lactamase; bla; confers resistance to ampicillin, carbenicillin, and related antibiotics
   7809..7913    -  promoter       AmpR promoter: bla
   7972..8024    -  misc_feature   bom (fragment): basis of mobility region from pBR322
