[The description below was written by a language model from this plasmid's Addgene catalogue record and pLannotate feature annotations shown in this document.]
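Description:
MAC_N_ELF1 is an 8.2 kb mammalian expression plasmid built on the MAC-tag-N Gateway destination backbone, carrying the unmutated human transcription factor ELF1 fused at its N-terminus to the MAC tag. It is maintained in E. coli as a high-copy plasmid through a ColE1/pUC-type origin with an ampicillin resistance gene. Small f1 ori, lac promoter/operator and bom fragments are backbone remnants.

Expression is driven by the CMV immediate early enhancer and promoter. Short tet operator-like matches directly downstream suggest a tetracycline-regulatable CMV/TetO arrangement, in which transcription would be repressed in Tet repressor-expressing cells until inducer is added, although the catalogue fields do not state this explicitly. The open reading frame begins with a sequence annotated as E. coli BirA biotin ligase, followed by an HA epitope and two Strep-Tag II fragments, which together make up the MAC tag. An attB1 site, left by Gateway recombination, joins the tag to the ELF1 coding sequence. This is followed by attB2 and a bGH polyadenylation signal. Downstream, an FRT site sits immediately before a hygromycin resistance gene for which no complete promoter is annotated. This layout is typical of vectors designed for FLP-mediated integration into a genomic FRT landing site, where hygromycin resistance becomes active only after correct insertion and allows isogenic stable lines to be selected.

The combined tag supports two approaches from one construct: Strep-based affinity purification of ELF1 complexes and proximity-dependent biotinylation of neighbouring proteins, with HA available for detection. This fits the associated study mapping protein interaction networks of human transcription factors.
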