Addgene plasmid #167745: MAC_N_ELF1
Purpose: Expresses ELF1 in mammalian cells
Depositing lab: Markku Varjosalo. Depositing organization: University of Helsinki. Publication: Human transcription factor protein interaction networks. Goos H, Kinnunen M, Salokas K, Tan Z, Liu X, Yadav L, Zhang Q, Wei GH, Varjosalo M. Nat Commun. 2022 Feb 9;13(1):766. doi: 10.1038/s41467-022-28341-5. PubMed 35140242.
Backbone
  Vector backbone: MAC-tag-N (#108078)
  Vector type: Mammalian Expression
  Selectable markers: Hygromycin
Growth in bacteria
  Bacterial resistance: Ampicillin, 100 μg/mL
  Growth temperature: 37°C
  Growth strain: DH5alpha
  Copy number: High Copy
Gene/Insert
  Gene/Insert name: ELF1 (alt names: Uniprot P32519; ENSG00000120690)
  Species: H. sapiens (human)
  Mutation: no mutations
  Entrez Gene: ELF1 (a.k.a. EFTUD1, RIA1)
  Tag / fusion protein: MAC (N terminal on backbone)
  Cloning method: Gateway Cloning
Terms and licenses: Academic/Nonprofit Terms; Industry Terms: Not Available to Industry
How to cite: MAC_N_ELF1 was a gift from Markku Varjosalo (Addgene plasmid # 167745 ; http://n2t.net/addgene:167745 ; RRID:Addgene_167745)
